Addgene plasmid #217566: pAAV-CaMKII-mTagBFP2-P2A-DAAO-NES
Purpose: Expression of DAAO targeted to the cytoplasm and mTagBFP2, separated by P2A self-cleaving peptide, in mammalian neurons
Depositing lab: Vsevolod Belousov. Depositing organization: Shemyakin-Ovchinnikov Institute of Bioorganic Chemistry. Publication: A color-tailored fluorogenic sensor for hydrogen peroxide. Potekhina ES, Bass DI, Ezerina D, Fleckenstein DD, Chebotarev AS, Sysoeva VA, Maltsev DI, Pak VV, Moshchenko AA, Sokolov AI, Myasnyanko IN, Baranov MS, Fedotov AB, Zheltikov AM, Lanin AA, Messens J, Belousov VV. Nat Chem Biol. 2025 Oct 16. doi: 10.1038/s41589-025-02036-6. PubMed 41102408.
Backbone
  Vector backbone: pAAV
  Vector type: Mammalian Expression, AAV
Growth in bacteria
  Bacterial resistance: Ampicillin, 100 μg/mL
  Growth temperature: 37°C
  Growth strain: NEB Stable
  Copy number: High Copy
Gene/Insert
  Gene/Insert name: TagBFP2-P2A-DAAO-NES
  Species: Synthetic
  Promoter: CaMKII
  Cloning method: Restriction Enzyme; 5′ cloning site Unknown (unknown if destroyed)
Terms and licenses: Academic/Nonprofit Terms; Industry Terms: Not Available to Industry
How to cite: pAAV-CaMKII-mTagBFP2-P2A-DAAO-NES was a gift from Vsevolod Belousov (Addgene plasmid # 217566 ; http://n2t.net/addgene:217566 ; RRID:Addgene_217566)
