[The description below was written by a language model from this plasmid's Addgene catalogue record and pLannotate feature annotations shown in this document.]
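Description:
pAAV-CaMKII-mTagBFP2-P2A-DAAO-NES is an adeno-associated virus transfer plasmid for expressing a chemogenetic enzyme together with a blue fluorescent marker in mammalian neurons. It is built on a pAAV backbone of about 7 kb that is propagated in E. coli through a high-copy ColE1/pUC-type origin and selected with ampicillin via the β-lactamase gene. An f1 phage origin is also present, along with small remnants of pBR322 bom and rop sequences. The expression cassette lies between AAV2 inverted terminal repeats, the cis elements needed for replication and packaging of the genome into AAV particles. The annotation finds a full ITR on the 3′ side but only short fragments on the 5′ side. This could be an artefact of sequencing or annotating these structured repeats, or a real partial deletion.

Transcription is driven by the mouse CaMKIIα promoter, which is commonly used to favour expression in excitatory neurons. The single open reading frame encodes mTagBFP2, a fast-maturing monomeric blue fluorescent protein, followed by a P2A ribosome-skipping peptide and then D-amino acid oxidase (DAAO) from the yeast Rhodotorula gracilis (Rhodosporidium toruloides). The two proteins are therefore made separately from one transcript. According to the catalogue entry, DAAO carries a nuclear export signal that directs it to the cytoplasm, although this short tag is not annotated separately in the feature table. A WPRE downstream of the coding region enhances transcript stability and expression, and an SV40 polyadenylation signal terminates the message.

DAAO produces hydrogen peroxide when it oxidises D-amino acids, so supplying substrate allows controlled peroxide production in the cytoplasm of neurons marked by blue fluorescence. This fits the associated work on a fluorogenic hydrogen peroxide sensor.
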