Features (pLannotate 1.2.2; 17 found; start..end, strand, type, name):
     12..39      +  repeat_region  AAV2 ITR (fragment): inverted terminal repeat of adeno-associated virus serotype 2 inverted
     68..95      +  repeat_region  AAV2 ITR (fragment): inverted terminal repeat of adeno-associated virus serotype 2 inverted
    149..1437    +  promoter       CaMKII promoter: promoter for the mouse calcium/calmodulin-dependent kinase II α subunit
   1460..2170    +  CDS            mTagBFP2: mTagBFP2 is a basic (constitutively fluorescent) blue fluorescent protein published in 2011, derived from Entacmaea quadricolor. It is reported to be a very rapidly-maturing monomer with very low acid sensitivity.
   2180..2236    +  CDS            P2A: 2A peptide from porcine teschovirus-1 polyprotein Eukaryotic ribosomes fail to insert a peptide bond between the Gly and Pro residues, yielding separate polypeptides.
   2237..3331    +  CDS            DAO1 (sequence partly withheld): OXDA_RHOTO - Experimental evidence at protein level: Swiss-Prot protein existence level 1. This enzyme can effectively convert cephalosporin C into 7- beta-(5-carboxy-5-oxopentanamido)-cephalosporinic acid. From Rhodosporidium toruloides (Yeast) (Rhodotorula gracilis).
   3372..3960    +  misc_feature   WPRE: woodchuck hepatitis virus posttranscriptional regulatory element
   4023..4106    +  CDS            large T antigen (fragment): large T antigen from SV40 (simian virus 40)
   4129..4210    +  polyA_signal   SV40 poly(A) signal: SV40 polyadenylation signal
   4289..4429    +  repeat_region  AAV2 ITR: inverted terminal repeat of adeno-associated virus serotype 2 inverted
   4434..4485    -  misc_feature   bom (fragment): basis of mobility region from pBR322
   4504..4959    +  rep_origin     f1 ori (sequence partly withheld): f1 bacteriophage origin of replication; arrow indicates direction of (+) strand synthesis
   4960..5009    -  misc_feature   bom (fragment): basis of mobility region from pBR322
   5111..5146    -  CDS            rop (fragment): Rop protein, which maintains plasmids at low copy number; rop
   5241..5345    +  promoter       AmpR promoter: bla
   5346..6206    +  CDS            AmpR: β-lactamase; bla; confers resistance to ampicillin, carbenicillin, and related antibiotics
   6377..6965    +  rep_origin     ori: high-copy-number ColE1/pMB1/pBR322/pUC origin of replication
>Addgene plasmid #217566 | pAAV-CaMKII-mTagBFP2-P2A-DAAO-NES | addgene full sequence | sequence record 430410 | Addgene NGS Result
CCTGCAGGCAGCTGCGCGCTCGCTCGCTCACTGAGGCCGCCCGGGCGTCGGGCGACCTTTGGTCGCCCGG
CCTCAGTGAGCGAGCGAGCGCGCAGAGAGGGAGTGGCCAACTCCATCACTAGGGGTTCCTGCGGCCGCAC
GCGTTTAACATTATGGCCTTAGGTCACTTCATCTCCATGGGGTTCTTCTTCTGATTTTCTAGAAAATGAG
ATGGGGGTGCAGAGAGCTTCCTCAGTGACCTGCCCAGGGTCACATCAGAAATGTCAGAGCTAGAACTTGA
ACTCAGATTACTAATCTTAAATTCCATGCCTTGGGGGCATGCAAGTACGATATACAGAAGGAGTGAACTC
ATTAGGGCAGATGACCAATGAGTTTAGGAAAGAAGAGTCCAGGGCAGGGTACATCTACACCACCCGCCCA
GCCCTGGGTGAGTCCAGCCACGTTCACCTCATTATAGTTGCCTCTCTCCAGTCCTACCTTGACGGGAAGC
ACAAGCAGAAACTGGGACAGGAGCCCCAGGAGACCAAATCTTCATGGTCCCTCTGGGAGGATGGGTGGGG
AGAGCTGTGGCAGAGGCCTCAGGAGGGGCCCTGCTGCTCAGTGGTGACAGATAGGGGTGAGAAAGCAGAC
AGAGTCATTCCGTCAGCATTCTGGGTCTGTTTGGTACTTCTTCTCACGCTAAGGTGGCGGTGTGATATGC
ACAATGGCTAAAAAGCAGGGAGAGCTGGAAAGAAACAAGGACAGAGACAGAGGCCAAGTCAACCAGACCA
ATTCCCAGAGGAAGCAAAGAAACCATTACAGAGACTACAAGGGGGAAGGGAAGGAGAGATGAATTAGCTT
CCCCTGTAAACCTTAGAACCCAGCTGTTGCCAGGGCAACGGGGCAATACCTGTCTCTTCAGAGGAGATGA
AGTTGCCAGGGTAACTACATCCTGTCTTTCTCAAGGACCATCCCAGAATGTGGCACCCACTAGCCGTTAC
CATAGCAACTGCCTCTTTGCCCCACTTAATCCCATCCCGTCTGTTAAAAGGGCCCTATAGTTGGAGGTGG
GGGAGGTAGGAAGAGCGATGATCACTTGTGGACTAAGTTTGTTCGCATCCCCTTCTCCAACCCCCTCAGT
ACATCACCCTGGGGGAACAGGGTCCACTTGCTCCTGGGCCCACACAGTCCTGCAGTATTGTGTATATAAG
GCCAGGGCAAAGAGGAGCAGGTTTTAAAGTGAAAGGCAGGCAGGTGTTGGGGAGGCAGTTACCGGGGCAA
CGGGAACAGGGCGTTTCGGAGGTGGTTGCCATGGGGACCTGGATGCTGACGAAGGCTCGCGAGGCTGTGA
GCAGCCACAGTGCCCTGCTCAGAAGCCCCAAGCTCGTCAGTCAAGCCGGTTCTCCGTTTGCACTCAGGAG
CACGGGCAGGCGAGTGGCCCCTAGTTCTGGGGGCAGCGCTAGCGCTACCGGTCGCCACCATGGTGTCTAA
GGGCGAAGAGCTGATTAAGGAGAACATGCACATGAAGCTGTACATGGAGGGCACCGTGGACAACCATCAC
TTCAAGTGCACATCCGAGGGCGAAGGCAAGCCCTACGAGGGCACCCAGACCATGAGAATCAAGGTGGTCG
AGGGCGGCCCTCTCCCCTTCGCCTTCGACATCCTGGCTACTAGCTTCCTCTACGGCAGCAAGACCTTCAT
CAACCACACCCAGGGCATCCCCGACTTCTTCAAGCAGTCCTTCCCTGAGGGCTTCACATGGGAGAGAGTC
ACCACATACGAAGACGGGGGCGTGCTGACCGCTACCCAGGACACCAGCCTCCAGGACGGCTGCCTCATCT
ACAACGTCAAGATCAGAGGGGTGAACTTCACATCCAACGGCCCTGTGATGCAGAAGAAAACACTCGGCTG
GGAGGCCTTCACCGAGACGCTGTACCCCGCTGACGGCGGCCTGGAAGGCAGAAACGACATGGCCCTGAAG
CTCGTGGGCGGGAGCCATCTGATCGCAAACGCCAAGACCACATATAGATCCAAGAAACCCGCTAAGAACC
TCAAGATGCCTGGCGTCTACTATGTGGACTACAGACTGGAAAGAATCAAGGAGGCCAACAACGAGACCTA
CGTCGAGCAGCACGAGGTGGCAGTGGCCAGATACTGCGACCTCCCTAGCAAACTGGGGCACAAGCTTAAT
GGATCCGGAGCCACGAACTTCTCTCTGTTAAAGCAAGCAGGAGACGTGGAAGAAAACCCCGGTCCT
[1092 nt withheld, positions 2237-3328]
AGCCTGCCCCCCCTGGAGCGGCTGACCCTGTAAGCTTATCGATAATCAACCTCTGGATTACAAAATTTGT
GAAAGATTGACTGGTATTCTTAACTATGTTGCTCCTTTTACGCTATGTGGATACGCTGCTTTAATGCCTT
TGTATCATGCTATTGCTTCCCGTATGGCTTTCATTTTCTCCTCCTTGTATAAATCCTGGTTGCTGTCTCT
TTATGAGGAGTTGTGGCCCGTTGTCAGGCAACGTGGCGTGGTGTGCACTGTGTTTGCTGACGCAACCCCC
ACTGGTTGGGGCATTGCCACCACCTGTCAGCTCCTTTCCGGGACTTTCGCTTTCCCCCTCCCTATTGCCA
CGGCGGAACTCATCGCCGCCTGCCTTGCCCGCTGCTGGACAGGGGCTCGGCTGTTGGGCACTGACAATTC
CGTGGTGTTGTCGGGGAAATCATCGTCCTTTCCTTGGCTGCTCGCCTATGTTGCCACCTGGATTCTGCGC
GGGACGTCCTTCTGCTACGTCCCTTCGGCCCTCAATCCAGCGGACCTTCCTTCCCGCGGCCTGCTGCCGG
CTCTGCGGCCTCTTCCGCGTCTTCGCCTTCGCCCTCAGACGAGTCGGATCTCCCTTTGGGCCGCCTCCCC
GCATCGATACCGAGCGCTGCTCGAGAGATCTGTGATAGCGGCCATCAAGCTGGCCGCGACTCTAGATCAT
AATCAGCCATACCACATTTGTAGAGGTTTTACTTGCTTTAAAAAACCTCCCACACCTCCCCCTGAACCTG
AAACATAAAATGAATGCAATTGTTGTTGTTAACTTGTTTATTGCAGCTTATAATGGTTACAAATAAAGCA
ATAGCATCACAAATTTCACAAATAAAGCATTTTTTTCACTGCATTCTAGTTGTGGTTTGTCCAAACTCAT
CAATGTATCAGCTTATCGATACCGCATGCACGTGCGGACCGAGCGGCCGCAGGAACCCCTAGTGATGGAG
TTGGCCACTCCCTCTCTGCGCGCTCGCTCGCTCACTGAGGCCGGGCGACCAAAGGTCGCCCGACGCCCGG
GCTTTGCCCGGGCGGCCTCAGTGAGCGAGCGAGCGCGCAGCTGCCTGCAGGGGCGCCTGATGCGGTATTT
TCTCCTTACGCATCTGTGCGGTATTTCACACCGCATA
[95 nt withheld, positions 4486-4580]
T
[46 nt withheld, positions 4582-4627]
C
[141 nt withheld, positions 4629-4769]
CCTTTGACGTTGGAGTCCACGTTCTTT
[37 nt withheld, positions 4797-4833]
ACTCTATCTCGGGCTATTCTTTTGATTTATAAGGGATTTTGCCGATTTCGGTCTATTGGTTAAAAAATGA
GCTGATTTAACAAAAATTTAACGCGAATTTTAACAAAATATTAACGTTTACAATTTTATGGTGCACTCTC
AGTACAATCTGCTCTGATGCCGCATAGTTAAGCCAGCCCCGACACCCGCCAACACCCGCTGACGCGCCCT
GACGGGCTTGTCTGCTCCCGGCATCCGCTTACAGACAAGCTGTGACCGTCTCCGGGAGCTGCATGTGTCA
GAGGTTTTCACCGTCATCACCGAAACGCGCGAGACGAAAGGGCCTCGTGATACGCCTATTTTTATAGGTT
AATGTCATGATAATAATGGTTTCTTAGACGTCAGGTGGCACTTTTCGGGGAAATGTGCGCGGAACCCCTA
TTTGTTTATTTTTCTAAATACATTCAAATATGTATCCGCTCATGAGACAATAACCCTGATAAATGCTTCA
ATAATATTGAAAAAGGAAGAGTATGAGTATTCAACATTTCCGTGTCGCCCTTATTCCCTTTTTTGCGGCA
TTTTGCCTTCCTGTTTTTGCTCACCCAGAAACGCTGGTGAAAGTAAAAGATGCTGAAGATCAGTTGGGTG
CACGAGTGGGTTACATCGAACTGGATCTCAACAGCGGTAAGATCCTTGAGAGTTTTCGCCCCGAAGAACG
TTTTCCAATGATGAGCACTTTTAAAGTTCTGCTATGTGGCGCGGTATTATCCCGTATTGACGCCGGGCAA
GAGCAACTCGGTCGCCGCATACACTATTCTCAGAATGACTTGGTTGAGTACTCACCAGTCACAGAAAAGC
ATCTTACGGATGGCATGACAGTAAGAGAATTATGCAGTGCTGCCATAACCATGAGTGATAACACTGCGGC
CAACTTACTTCTGACAACGATCGGAGGACCGAAGGAGCTAACCGCTTTTTTGCACAACATGGGGGATCAT
GTAACTCGCCTTGATCGTTGGGAACCGGAGCTGAATGAAGCCATACCAAACGACGAGCGTGACACCACGA
TGCCTGTAGCAATGGCAACAACGTTGCGCAAACTATTAACTGGCGAACTACTTACTCTAGCTTCCCGGCA
ACAATTAATAGACTGGATGGAGGCGGATAAAGTTGCAGGACCACTTCTGCGCTCGGCCCTTCCGGCTGGC
TGGTTTATTGCTGATAAATCTGGAGCCGGTGAGCGTGGGTCTCGCGGTATCATTGCAGCACTGGGGCCAG
ATGGTAAGCCCTCCCGTATCGTAGTTATCTACACGACGGGGAGTCAGGCAACTATGGATGAACGAAATAG
ACAGATCGCTGAGATAGGTGCCTCACTGATTAAGCATTGGTAACTGTCAGACCAAGTTTACTCATATATA
CTTTAGATTGATTTAAAACTTCATTTTTAATTTAAAAGGATCTAGGTGAAGATCCTTTTTGATAATCTCA
TGACCAAAATCCCTTAACGTGAGTTTTCGTTCCACTGAGCGTCAGACCCCGTAGAAAAGATCAAAGGATC
TTCTTGAGATCCTTTTTTTCTGCGCGTAATCTGCTGCTTGCAAACAAAAAAACCACCGCTACCAGCGGTG
GTTTGTTTGCCGGATCAAGAGCTACCAACTCTTTTTCCGAAGGTAACTGGCTTCAGCAGAGCGCAGATAC
CAAATACTGTTCTTCTAGTGTAGCCGTAGTTAGGCCACCACTTCAAGAACTCTGTAGCACCGCCTACATA
CCTCGCTCTGCTAATCCTGTTACCAGTGGCTGCTGCCAGTGGCGATAAGTCGTGTCTTACCGGGTTGGAC
TCAAGACGATAGTTACCGGATAAGGCGCAGCGGTCGGGCTGAACGGGGGGTTCGTGCACACAGCCCAGCT
TGGAGCGAACGACCTACACCGAACTGAGATACCTACAGCGTGAGCTATGAGAAAGCGCCACGCTTCCCGA
AGGGAGAAAGGCGGACAGGTATCCGGTAAGCGGCAGGGTCGGAACAGGAGAGCGCACGAGGGAGCTTCCA
GGGGGAAACGCCTGGTATCTTTATAGTCCTGTCGGGTTTCGCCACCTCTGACTTGAGCGTCGATTTTTGT
GATGCTCGTCAGGGGGGCGGAGCCTATGGAAAAACGCCAGCAACGCGGCCTTTTTACGGTTCCTGGCCTT
TTGCTGGCCTTTTGCTCACATGT
